Addgene plasmid #51744: p413TEF-Sir2-P394L
Purpose: overexpression of Sir2 in S. cerevisiae (P394L mutant), HIS3 marker
Depositing lab: Markus Ralser. Depositing organization: University of Cambridge. Publication: Interfering with glycolysis causes Sir2-dependent hyper-recombination of Saccharomyces cerevisiae plasmids. Ralser M, Zeidler U, Lehrach H. PLoS One. 2009;4(4):e5376. doi: 10.1371/journal.pone.0005376. Epub 2009 Apr 24. PubMed 19390637.
Backbone
  Vector backbone: p413TEF
  Vector type: Yeast Expression
  Selectable markers: HIS3
Growth in bacteria
  Bacterial resistance: Ampicillin, 100 μg/mL
  Growth temperature: 37°C
  Growth strain: DH5alpha
  Copy number: High Copy
Gene/Insert
  Gene/Insert name: Sir2
  Species: S. cerevisiae (budding yeast)
  Mutation: P394L
  Entrez Gene: SIR2 (a.k.a. YDL042C, MAR1)
  Promoter: TEF1
  Cloning method: Restriction Enzyme; 5′ cloning site EcoRI (not destroyed); 3′ cloning site SalI (not destroyed)
  Sequencing primers: 5′ TEF1
Terms and licenses: Academic/Nonprofit Terms; Industry Terms: Not Available to Industry
How to cite: p413TEF-Sir2-P394L was a gift from Markus Ralser (Addgene plasmid # 51744 ; http://n2t.net/addgene:51744 ; RRID:Addgene_51744)
