[The description below was written by a language model from this plasmid's Addgene catalogue record and pLannotate feature annotations shown in this document.]
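Description:
p413TEF-Sir2-P394L is a yeast expression shuttle plasmid of about 7.3 kb built on the p413TEF backbone, designed to overexpress a point-mutant form of the S. cerevisiae SIR2 gene in budding yeast. In E. coli it is maintained through a high-copy ColE1/pUC-type origin and selected with ampicillin via the β-lactamase gene. In yeast it carries a CEN6/ARS element, which gives stable, centromeric, low-copy maintenance. It also carries the HIS3 auxotrophic marker with its own promoter, allowing selection in histidine-auxotrophic strains. Remnants of the pBluescript-derived scaffold are also annotated, including an f1 origin, T3 and T7 promoters flanking the cloning region, lac promoter/operator elements and a lacZα fragment. These have no role in yeast expression.

The expression cassette consists of the strong constitutive TEF1 promoter, a short stretch of the multiple cloning site, the full SIR2 open reading frame inserted between EcoRI and SalI sites (both retained), and the CYC1 transcription terminator. No epitope tag or reporter is annotated. SIR2 encodes the NAD-dependent deacetylase involved in silencing at the mating-type loci, telomeres and rDNA, and in suppressing recombination. This version carries the P394L substitution, though the record does not describe its functional consequence. The associated study concerned Sir2-dependent hyper-recombination of yeast plasmids when glycolysis is perturbed. The construct is therefore presumably used to compare the mutant with other Sir2 forms in overexpression experiments addressing that phenotype.
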