Features (pLannotate 1.2.2; 22 found; start..end, strand, type, name):
     10..28      -  promoter       T7 promoter: promoter for bacteriophage T7 RNA polymerase
     36..191     +  CDS            lacZα (fragment): LacZα fragment of β-galactosidase; lacZ fragment
    199..654     +  rep_origin     f1 ori (sequence partly withheld): f1 bacteriophage origin of replication; arrow indicates direction of (+) strand synthesis
    655..706     -  misc_feature   bom (fragment): basis of mobility region from pBR322
    914..1573    -  CDS            HIS3: imidazoleglycerol-phosphate dehydratase, required for histidine biosynthesis; S. cerevisiae HIS3; yeast auxotrophic marker
   1574..1760    -  promoter       HIS3 promoter: S. cerevisiae HIS3
   1810..1890    +  CDS            MRM1 (fragment): MRM1_YEAST - Also known as PET56 From Saccharomyces cerevisiae (strain ATCC 204508 / S288c) (Baker's yeast).
   1891..1940    -  misc_feature   bom (fragment): basis of mobility region from pBR322
   2042..2077    -  CDS            rop (fragment): Rop protein, which maintains plasmids at low copy number; rop
   2146..2649    -  misc_feature   CEN/ARS: S. cerevisiae CEN6 centromere fused to an autonomously replicating sequence
   2686..2790    +  promoter       AmpR promoter: bla
   2791..3651    +  CDS            AmpR: β-lactamase; bla; confers resistance to ampicillin, carbenicillin, and related antibiotics
   3822..4410    +  rep_origin     ori: high-copy-number ColE1/pMB1/pBR322/pUC origin of replication
   4593..4685    +  CDS            lacI (fragment): lac repressor; lacI; The lac repressor binds to the lac operator to inhibit transcription in E. coli. This inhibition can be relieved by adding lactose or isopropyl-β-D-thiogalactopyranoside (IPTG).
   4698..4719    +  protein_bind   CAP binding site: CAP binding activates transcription in the presence of cAMP. E. coli catabolite activator protein
   4734..4764    +  promoter       lac promoter: promoter for the E. coli lac operon
   4772..4788    +  protein_bind   lac operator: The lac repressor binds to the lac operator to inhibit transcription in E. coli. This inhibition can be relieved by adding lactose or isopropyl-β-D-thiogalactopyranoside (IPTG). lac repressor encoded by lacI
   4833..4851    +  promoter       T3 promoter: promoter for bacteriophage T3 RNA polymerase
   4869..5267    +  promoter       TEF1 promoter: S. cerevisiae TEF1; promoter for EF-1α
   5271..5306    +  misc_feature   MCS (fragment): pBluescript multiple cloning site
   5307..6992    +  CDS            SIR2: SIR2_YEAST - Also known as MAR1. Experimental evidence at protein level: Swiss-Prot protein existence level 1. NAD-dependent deacetylase, which participates in a wide range of cellular events including chromosome silencing, chromosome segregation, DNA recombination and the determination of life span. Involved in transcriptional repression of the silent mating-type loci HML and HMR and telomeric silencing via its association with SIR3 and SIR4. Plays a central role in ribosomal DNA (rDNA) silencing via its association with the RENT complex, preventing hyperrecombination, and repressing transcri
   7008..7255    +  terminator     CYC1 terminator: S. cerevisiae CYC1; transcription terminator for CYC1
>Addgene plasmid #51744 | p413TEF-Sir2-P394L | depositor full sequence | sequence record 79329 | p413TEF-Sir2-P394L sequence 7264 bps
CCAATTCGCCCTATAGTGAGTCGTATTACGCGCGCTCACTGGCCGTCGTTTTACAACGTCGTGACTGGGA
AAACCCTGGCGTTACCCAACTTAATCGCCTTGCAGCACATCCCCCTTTCGCCAGCTGGCGTAATAGCGAA
GAGGCCCGCACCGATCGCCCTTCCCAACAGTTGCGCAGCCTGAATGGCGAATGGCGCG
[124 nt withheld, positions 199-322]
C
[91 nt withheld, positions 324-414]
A
[49 nt withheld, positions 416-464]
CCTTTGACGTTGGAGTCCACGTTCTTT
[37 nt withheld, positions 492-528]
ACCCTATCTCGGTCTATTCTTTTGATTTATAAGGGATTTTGCCGATTTCGGCCTATTGGTTAAAAAATGA
GCTGATTTAACAAAAATTTAACGCGAATTTTAACAAAATATTAACGTTTACAATTTCCTGATGCGGTATT
TTCTCCTTACGCATCTGTGCGGTATTTCACACCGCATAGATCCGTCGAGTTCAAGAGAAAAAAAAAGAAA
AAGCAAAAAGAAAAAAGGAAAGCGCGCCTCGTTCAGAATGACACGTATAGAATGATGCATTACCTTGTCA
TCTTCAGTATCATACTGTTCGTATACATACTTACTGACATTCATAGGTATACATATATACACATGTATAT
ATATCGTATGCTGCAGCTTTAAATAATCGGTGTCACTACATAAGAACACCTTTGGTGGAGGGAACATCGT
TGGTACCATTGGGCGAGGTGGCTTCTCTTATGGCAACCGCAAGAGCCTTGAACGCACTCTCACTACGGTG
ATGATCATTCTTGCCTCGCAGACAATCAACGTGGAGGGTAATTCTGCTAGCCTCTGCAAAGCTTTCAAGA
AAATGCGGGATCATCTCGCAAGAGAGATCTCCTACTTTCTCCCTTTGCAAACCAAGTTCGACAACTGCGT
ACGGCCTGTTCGAAAGATCTACCACCGCTCTGGAAAGTGCCTCATCCAAAGGCGCAAATCCTGATCCAAA
CCTTTTTACTCCACGCGCCAGTAGGGCCTCTTTAAAAGCTTGACCGAGAGCAATCCCGCAGTCTTCAGTG
GTGTGATGGTCGTCTATGTGTAAGTCACCAATGCACTCAACGATTAGCGACCAGCCGGAATGCTTGGCCA
GAGCATGTATCATATGGTCCAGAAACCCTATACCTGTGTGGACGTTAATCACTTGCGATTGTGTGGCCTG
TTCTGCTACTGCTTCTGCCTCTTTTTCTGGGAAGATCGAGTGCTCTATCGCTAGGGGACCACCCTTTAAA
GAGATCGCAATCTGAATCTTGGTTTCATTTGTAATACGCTTTACTAGGGCTTTCTGCTCTGTCATCTTTG
CCTTCGTTTATCTTGCCTGCTCATTTTTTAGTATATTCTTCGAAGAAATCACATTACTTTATATAATGTA
TAATTCATTATGTGATAATGCCAATCGCTAAGAAAAAAAAAGAGTCATCCGCTAGGGGAAAAAAAAAAAT
GAAAATCATTACCGAGGCATAAAAAAATATAGAGTGTACTAGAGGAGGCCAAGAGTAATAGAAAAAGAAA
ATTGCGGGAAAGGACTGTGTTATGACTTCCCTGACTAATGCCGTGTTCAAACGATACCTGGCAGTGACTC
CTAGCGCTCACCAAGCTCTTAAAACGGGAATTTATGGTGCACTCTCAGTACAATCTGCTCTGATGCCGCA
TAGTTAAGCCAGCCCCGACACCCGCCAACACGCGCTGACGCGCCCTGACGGGCTTGTCTGCTCCCGGCAT
CCGCTTACAGACAAGCTGTGACCGTCTCCGGGAGCTGCATGTGTCAGAGGTTTTCACCGTCATCACCGAA
ACGCGCGAGACGAAAGGGCCTCGTGATACGCCTATTTTTATAGGTTAATGTCATGATAATAATGGTTTCT
TAGGACGGATCGCTTGCCTGTAACTTACACGCGCCTCGTATCTTTTAATGATGGAATAATTTGGGAATTT
ACTCTGTGTTTATTTATTTTTATGTTTTGTATTTGGATTTTAGAAAGTAAATAAAGAAGGTAGAAGAGTT
ACGGAATGAAGAAAAAAAAATAAACAAAGGTTTAAAAAATTTCAACAAAAAGCGTACTTTACATATATAT
TTATTAGACAAGAAAAGCAGATTAAATAGATATACATTCGATTAACGATAAGTAAAATGTAAAATCACAG
GATTTTCGTGTGTGGTCTTCTACACAGACAAGATGAAACAATTCGGCATTAATACCTGAGAGCAGGAAGA
GCAAGATAAAAGGTAGTATTTGTTGGCGATCCCCCTAGAGTCTTTTACATCTTCGGAAAACAAAAACTAT
TTTTTCTTTAATTTCTTTTTTTACTTTCTATTTTTAATTTATATATTTATATTAAAAAATTTAAATTATA
ATTATTTTTATAGCACGTGATGAAAAGGACCCAGGTGGCACTTTTCGGGGAAATGTGCGCGGAACCCCTA
TTTGTTTATTTTTCTAAATACATTCAAATATGTATCCGCTCATGAGACAATAACCCTGATAAATGCTTCA
ATAATATTGAAAAAGGAAGAGTATGAGTATTCAACATTTCCGTGTCGCCCTTATTCCCTTTTTTGCGGCA
TTTTGCCTTCCTGTTTTTGCTCACCCAGAAACGCTGGTGAAAGTAAAAGATGCTGAAGATCAGTTGGGTG
CACGAGTGGGTTACATCGAACTGGATCTCAACAGCGGTAAGATCCTTGAGAGTTTTCGCCCCGAAGAACG
TTTTCCAATGATGAGCACTTTTAAAGTTCTGCTATGTGGCGCGGTATTATCCCGTATTGACGCCGGGCAA
GAGCAACTCGGTCGCCGCATACACTATTCTCAGAATGACTTGGTTGAGTACTCACCAGTCACAGAAAAGC
ATCTTACGGATGGCATGACAGTAAGAGAATTATGCAGTGCTGCCATAACCATGAGTGATAACACTGCGGC
CAACTTACTTCTGACAACGATCGGAGGACCGAAGGAGCTAACCGCTTTTTTGCACAACATGGGGGATCAT
GTAACTCGCCTTGATCGTTGGGAACCGGAGCTGAATGAAGCCATACCAAACGACGAGCGTGACACCACGA
TGCCTGTAGCAATGGCAACAACGTTGCGCAAACTATTAACTGGCGAACTACTTACTCTAGCTTCCCGGCA
ACAATTAATAGACTGGATGGAGGCGGATAAAGTTGCAGGACCACTTCTGCGCTCGGCCCTTCCGGCTGGC
TGGTTTATTGCTGATAAATCTGGAGCCGGTGAGCGTGGGTCTCGCGGTATCATTGCAGCACTGGGGCCAG
ATGGTAAGCCCTCCCGTATCGTAGTTATCTACACGACGGGGAGTCAGGCAACTATGGATGAACGAAATAG
ACAGATCGCTGAGATAGGTGCCTCACTGATTAAGCATTGGTAACTGTCAGACCAAGTTTACTCATATATA
CTTTAGATTGATTTAAAACTTCATTTTTAATTTAAAAGGATCTAGGTGAAGATCCTTTTTGATAATCTCA
TGACCAAAATCCCTTAACGTGAGTTTTCGTTCCACTGAGCGTCAGACCCCGTAGAAAAGATCAAAGGATC
TTCTTGAGATCCTTTTTTTCTGCGCGTAATCTGCTGCTTGCAAACAAAAAAACCACCGCTACCAGCGGTG
GTTTGTTTGCCGGATCAAGAGCTACCAACTCTTTTTCCGAAGGTAACTGGCTTCAGCAGAGCGCAGATAC
CAAATACTGTCCTTCTAGTGTAGCCGTAGTTAGGCCACCACTTCAAGAACTCTGTAGCACCGCCTACATA
CCTCGCTCTGCTAATCCTGTTACCAGTGGCTGCTGCCAGTGGCGATAAGTCGTGTCTTACCGGGTTGGAC
TCAAGACGATAGTTACCGGATAAGGCGCAGCGGTCGGGCTGAACGGGGGGTTCGTGCACACAGCCCAGCT
TGGAGCGAACGACCTACACCGAACTGAGATACCTACAGCGTGAGCTATGAGAAAGCGCCACGCTTCCCGA
AGGGAGAAAGGCGGACAGGTATCCGGTAAGCGGCAGGGTCGGAACAGGAGAGCGCACGAGGGAGCTTCCA
GGGGGAAACGCCTGGTATCTTTATAGTCCTGTCGGGTTTCGCCACCTCTGACTTGAGCGTCGATTTTTGT
GATGCTCGTCAGGGGGGCGGAGCCTATGGAAAAACGCCAGCAACGCGGCCTTTTTACGGTTCCTGGCCTT
TTGCTGGCCTTTTGCTCACATGTTCTTTCCTGCGTTATCCCCTGATTCTGTGGATAACCGTATTACCGCC
TTTGAGTGAGCTGATACCGCTCGCCGCAGCCGAACGACCGAGCGCAGCGAGTCAGTGAGCGAGGAAGCGG
AAGAGCGCCCAATACGCAAACCGCCTCTCCCCGCGCGTTGGCCGATTCATTAATGCAGCTGGCACGACAG
GTTTCCCGACTGGAAAGCGGGCAGTGAGCGCAACGCAATTAATGTGAGTTACCTCACTCATTAGGCACCC
CAGGCTTTACACTTTATGCTTCCGGCTCCTATGTTGTGTGGAATTGTGAGCGGATAACAATTTCACACAG
GAAACAGCTATGACCATGATTACGCCAAGCGCGCAATTAACCCTCACTAAAGGGAACAAAAGCTGGAGCT
CATAGCTTCAAAATGTTTCTACTCCTTTTTTACTCTTCCAGATTTTCTCGGACTCCGCGCATCGCCGTAC
CACTTCAAAACACCCAAGCACAGCATACTAAATTTCCCCTCTTTCTTCCTCTAGGGTGTCGTTAATTACC
CGTACTAAAGGTTTGGAAAAGAAAAAAGAGACCGCCTCGTTTCTTTTTCTTCGTCGAAAAAGGCAATAAA
AATTTTTATCACGTTTCTTTTTCTTGAAAATTTTTTTTTTGATTTTTTTCTCTTTCGATGACCTCCCATT
GATATTTAAGTTAATAAACGGTCTTCAATTTCTCAAGTTTCAGTTTCATTTTTCTTGTTCTATTACAACT
TTTTTTACTTCTTGCTCATTAGAAAGAAAGCATAGCAATCTAATCTAAGTTTTCTAGAACTAGTGGATCC
CCCGGGCTGCAGGAATTCATGACCATCCCACATATGAAATACGCCGTATCAAAGACTAGCGAAAATAAGG
TTTCAAATACAGTAAGCCCCACACAAGATAAAGACGCGATCAGAAAACAACCCGATGACATTATAAATAA
TGATGAACCTTCACATAAGAAGATAAAAGTAGCACAGCCGGATTCCTTGAGGGAAACCAACACAACAGAT
CCACTTGGGCACACTAAAGCTGCGCTCGGAGAAGTGGCATCGATGGAGCTCAAACCAACTAATGACATGG
ATCCCTTGGCAGTGTCAGCAGCTTCAGTAGTGTCAATGTCCAATGACGTTTTGAAACCAGAGACGCCCAA
GGGGCCAATCATAATCAGTAAAAACCCATCAAATGGTATTTTCTATGGTCCCTCCTTCACTAAACGAGAG
TCTCTCAATGCTCGAATGTTTCTGAAATACTATGGTGCACACAAATTTTTAGACACTTACCTCCCCGAGG
ATTTGAACTCGTTATACATTTACTATCTTATCAAGTTGCTAGGCTTTGAAGTTAAAGATCAAGCGCTTAT
CGGCACCATCAACAGTATTGTCCATATCAACTCGCAAGAGCGTGTTCAAGATTTGGGAAGTGCAATATCT
GTCACAAATGTTGAAGACCCATTGGCAAAAAAGCAAACAGTTCGTCTAATCAAAGATTTGCAAAGAGCAA
TTAACAAAGTTCTATGTACAAGATTAAGATTATCCAATTTTTTCACTATTGATCATTTTATTCAAAAATT
ACATACCGCTAGAAAAATTTTGGTCCTGACTGGTGCAGGTGTTTCAACTTCATTAGGGATCCCGGACTTC
AGATCTTCTGAGGGGTTCTATTCAAAGATCAAACATTTGGGGCTCGATGATCCCCAAGACGTTTTCAATT
ACAATATATTTATGCACGACCCCTCTGTTTTCTATAATATTGCCAATATGGTTTTACCTCCAGAAAAAAT
TTATTCTCCATTGCATAGTTTCATTAAGATGCTACAAATGAAAGGGAAATTATTGAGAAATTATACTCAA
AACATTGATAATTTGGAATCTTATGCGGGAATAAGCACAGATAAACTGGTGCAGTGCCATGGCTCTTTTG
CTACTGCCACCTGCGTTACCTGCCATTGGAACCTACCCGGTGAGAGGATATTTAATAAAATTAGAAACCT
CGAACTTCTACTATGCCCGTACTGTTACAAAAAAAGAAGAGAATATTTCCCAGAGGGATATAATAATAAA
GTAGGTGTTGCTGCATCACAGGGTTCAATGTCGGAAAGGCCTCCATATATCCTTAACTCATATGGCGTTC
TCAAACCAGATATCACATTCTTTGGCGAAGCACTGCCAAATAAATTTCATAAGAGCATTCGCGAAGATAT
CTTAGAATGTGATTTGTTGATTTGCATTGGGACAAGTTTAAAAGTAGCGCCAGTGTCTGAAATCGTAAAC
ATGGTTCCTTCCCACGTTCCCCAAGTCCTGATTAATCGTGATCCCGTCAAGCACGCAGAATTTGATTTAT
CTCTTTTGGGGTACTGTGATGACATTGCAGCTATGGTAGCCCAAAAATGTGGCTGGACGATTCCGCATAA
GAAATGGAACGATTTGAAGAACAAGAACTTTAAATGCCAAGAGAAGGATAAGGGCGTGTATGTCGTTACA
TCAGATGAACATCCCAAAACCCTCTAAGTCGACCTCGAGTCATGTAATTAGTTATGTCACGCTTACATTC
ACGCCCTCCCCCCACATCCGCTCTAACCGAAAAGGAAGGAGTTAGACAACCTGAAGTCTAGGTCCCTATT
TATTTTTTTATAGTTATGTTAGTATTAAGAACGTTATTTATATTTCAAATTTTTCTTTTTTTTCTGTACA
GACGCGTGTACGCATGTAACATTATACTGAAAACCTTGCTTGAGAAGGTTTTGGGACGCTCGAAGGCTTT
AATTTGCGGCCGGTAC
