>Addgene plasmid #51744 | p413TEF-Sir2-P394L | addgene partial sequence | sequence record 80451 | pYESTrp_rev 5'-GCGTGAATGTAAGCGTGAC-3'
GACTCGAGGTCGACTTAGAGGGTTTTGGGATGTTCATCTGATGTAACGACATACACGCCCTTATCCTTCT
CTTGGCATTTAAAGTTCTTGTTCTTCAAATCGTTCCATTTCTTATGCGGAATCGTCCAGCCACATTTTTG
GGCTACCATAGCTGCAATGTCATCACAGTACCCCAAAAGAGATAAATCAAATTCTGCGTGCTTGACGGGA
TCACGATTAATCAGGACTTGGGGAACGTGGGAAGGAACCATGTTTACGATTTCAGACACTGGCGCTACTT
TTAAACTTGTCCCAATGCAAATCAACAAATCACATTCTAAGATATCTTCGCGAATGCTCTTATGAAATTT
ATTTGGCAGTGCTTCGCCAAAGAATGTGATATCTGGTTTGAGAACGCCATATGAGTTAAGGATATATGGA
GGCCTTTCCGACATTGAACCCTGTGATGCAGCAACACCTACTTTATTATTATATCCCTCTGGGAAATATT
CTCTTCTTTTTTTGTAACAGTACGGGCATAGTAGAAGTTCGAGGTTTCTAATTTTATTAAATATCCTCTC
ACCGGGTAGGTTCCAATGGCAGGTAACGCAGGTGGCAGTAGCAAAAGAGCCATGGCACTGCACCAGTTTA
TCTGTGCTTATTCCCGCATAAGATTCCAAATTATCAATGTTTTGAGTATAATTTCTCAATAATTTCCCTT
TCATTTGTAGCATCTTAATGAAACTATGCAATGGAGAATAAATTTTTTCTGGAGGTAAAACCATATTGGC
AATATTATAGAAAACAGAGGGGTCGTGCATAAATATATTGTAATTGAAAACGTCTTGGGGATCATCGAGC
CCCAAATGTTTGATCTTTGAATAGAACCCCTCAGAAGATCTGAAGTCCGGGATCCCTAATGAAGTTGAAA
CACCTGCACCAGTCAGGACCAAAATTTTTCTAGCGGTATGTAATTTTTGAATAAAATGATCAATAGTGAA
AAAATTGGATAATCTTAATCTTGTACATAGAACTTTGTTAATTGCTCTTTGCAAATCTTTGATTAGACGA
ACTGT
